Addgene plasmid #33064: pCMV-Flag-YAP-L91A
Depositing lab: Kunliang Guan. Depositing organization: University of California, San Diego (UCSD). Publication: Structural insights into the YAP and TEAD complex. Li Z, Zhao B, Wang P, Chen F, Dong Z, Yang H, Guan KL, Xu Y. Genes Dev. 2010 Feb 1;24(3):235-40. 10.1101/gad.1865810 PubMed 20123905.
Backbone
  Vector backbone: pCMV
  Backbone size w/o insert (bp): 4500
  Vector type: Mammalian Expression
Growth in bacteria
  Bacterial resistance: Ampicillin, 100 μg/mL
  Growth temperature: 37°C
  Growth strain: DH5alpha
  Copy number: Unknown
Gene/Insert
  Gene/Insert name: YAP
  Species: H. sapiens (human)
  Mutation: L91A
  Entrez Gene: YAP1 (a.k.a. COB1, YAP, YAP-1, YAP2, YAP65, YKI)
  Tag / fusion protein: Flag (N terminal on insert)
Terms and licenses: Academic/Nonprofit Terms; Industry Terms: Not Available to Industry
How to cite: pCMV-Flag-YAP-L91A was a gift from Kunliang Guan (Addgene plasmid # 33064 ; http://n2t.net/addgene:33064 ; RRID:Addgene_33064)
