[The description below was written by a language model from this plasmid's Addgene catalogue record.]
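Description:
pCMV-Flag-YAP-L91A is a mammalian expression plasmid built on a pCMV backbone of about 4.5 kb (size excluding the insert). It is propagated in E. coli under ampicillin selection. The copy number is listed as unknown, and the origin of replication is not stated. No mammalian selection marker is recorded, and no feature table is available. Finer details such as the polyadenylation signal, the exact YAP isoform and the insert size therefore cannot be given. The backbone name implies that expression is driven by the cytomegalovirus immediate-early promoter, a strong constitutive promoter widely used for transient expression in cultured mammalian cells, although the promoter is not listed as a separate field.

The insert is human YAP (YAP1), the transcriptional co-activator that acts downstream of the Hippo pathway. It carries a single point mutation replacing leucine 91 with alanine. A Flag epitope is fused to the N terminus, which allows the protein to be detected by western blot or immunofluorescence and pulled down by anti-Flag immunoprecipitation.

The plasmid is associated with a structural study of the YAP–TEAD complex. This suggests that the L91A substitution was designed to probe a residue thought to contribute to the interaction between YAP and TEAD transcription factors, though the record does not describe the mutation's effect. Typical uses consistent with this context include comparing the mutant with wild-type Flag-YAP in co-immunoprecipitation, reporter or functional assays in transfected mammalian cells.
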