>Addgene plasmid #33064 | pCMV-Flag-YAP-L91A | addgene partial sequence | sequence record 43066 | CMV-F 5'-CGCAAATGGGCGGTAGGCGTG-3'
AGTGACCGTCAGAATTGATCTACCATGGACTACAAAGACGATGACGACAAGCTTGCGGCCGCGAATTCAA
GCTTAGCCACCATGGACTACAAAGACGATGACGATAAAGCAAGGCTCGAATCGGTACCTAAGGATCCCGG
GCAGCAGCCGCCGCCTCAACCGGCCCCCCAGGGCCAAGGGCAGCCGCCTTCGCAGCCCCCGCAGGGGCAG
GGCCCGCCGTCCGGACCCGGGCAACCGGCACCCGCGGCGACCCAGGCGGCGCCGCAGGCACCCCCCGCCG
GGCATCAGATCGTGCACGTCCGCGGGGACTCGGAGACCGACCTGGAGGCGCTCTTCAACGCCGTCATGAA
CCCCAAGACGGCCAACGTGCCCCAGACCGTGCCCATGAGGCTCCGGAAGGCGCCCGACTCCTTCTTCAAG
CCGCCGGAGCCCAAATCCCACTCCCGACAGGCCAGTACTGATGCAGGCACTGCAGGAGCCCTGACTCCAC
AGCATGTTCGAGCTCATTCCTCTCCAGCTTCTCTGCAGTTGGGAGCTGTTTCTCCTGGGACACTGACCCC
CACTGGAGTAGTCTCTGGCCCAGCAGCTACACCCACAGCTCAGCATCTTCGACAGTCTTCTTTTGAGATA
CCTGATGATGTACCTCTGCCAGCAGGTTGGGAGATGGCAAAGACATCTTCTGGTCAGAGATACTTCTTAA
ATCACATCGATCAGACAACAACATGGCA
